>Addgene plasmid #96894 | TOP-H2B-mCherry-DD | addgene full sequence | sequence record 190104 | Addgene NGS Result
GGCTCCGGTGCCCGTCAGTGGGCAGAGCGCACATCGCCCACAGTCCCCGAGAAGTTGGGGGGAGGGGTCG
GCAATTGAACCGGTGCCTAGAGAAGGTGGCGCGGGGTAAACTGGGAAAGTGATGTCGTGTACTGGCTCCG
CCTTTTTCCCGAGGGTGGGGGAGAACCGTATATAAGTGCAGTAGTCGCCGTGAACGTTCTTTTTCGCAAC
GGGTTTGCCGCCAGAACACAGGTAAGTGCCGTGTGTGGTTCCCGCGGGCCTGGCCTCTTTACGGGTTATG
GCCCTTGCGTGCCTTGAATTACTTCCACCTGGCTCCAGTACGTGATTCTTGATCCCGAGCTGGAGCCAGG
GGCGGGCCTTGCGCTTTAGGAGCCCCTTCGCCTCGTGCTTGAGTTGAGGCCTGGCCTGGGCGCTGGGGCC
GCCGCGTGCGAATCTGGTGGCACCTTCGCGCCTGTCTCGCTGCTTTCGATAAGTCTCTAGCCATTTAAAA
TTTTTGATGACCTGCTGCGACGCTTTTTTTCTGGCAAGATAGTCTTGTAAATGCGGGCCAGGATCTGCAC
ACTGGTATTTCGGTTTTTGGGGCCGCGGGCGGCGACGGGGCCCGTGCGTCCCAGCGCACATGTTCGGCGA
GGCGGGGCCTGCGAGCGCGGCCACCGAGAATCGGACGGGGGTAGTCTCAAGCTGGCCGGCCTGCTCTGGT
GCCTGGCCTCGCGCCGCCGTGTATCGCCCCGCCCTGGGCGGCAAGGCTGGCCCGGTCGGCACCAGTTGCG
TGAGCGGAAAGATGGCCGCTTCCCGGCCCTGCTCCAGGGGGCTCAAAATGGAGGACGCGGCGCTCGGGAG
AGCGGGCGGGTGAGTCACCCACACAAAGGAAAGGGGCCTTTCCGTCCTCAGCCGTCGCTTCATGTGACTC
CACGGAGTACCGGGCGCCGTCCAGGCACCTCGATTAGTTCTGGAGCTTTTGGAGTACGTCGTCTTTAGGT
TGGGGGGAGGGGTTTTATGCGATGGAGTTTCCCCACACTGAGTGGGTGGAGACTGAAGTTAGGCCAGCTT
GGCACTTGATGTAATTCTCCTTGGAATTTGCCCTTTTTGAGTTTGGATCTTGGTTCATTCTCAAGCCTCA
GACAGTGGTTCAAAGTTTTTTTCTTCCATTTCAGGTGTCGTGAACACGCTACCGGTCTCGAGCTCAAGCT
TCGAATTCTGCAGTCGACGGTACCGCCACCATGCCAGAGCCAGCGAAGTCTGCTCCCGCCCCGAAAAAGG
GCTCCAAGAAGGCGGTGACTAAGGCGCAGAAGAAAGGCGGCAAGAAGCGCAAGCGCAGCCGCAAGGAGAG
CTATTCCATCTATGTGTACAAGGTTCTGAAGCAGGTCCACCCTGACACCGGCATTTCGTCCAAGGCCATG
GGCATCATGAATTCGTTTGTGAACGACATTTTCGAGCGCATCGCAGGTGAGGCTTCCCGCCTGGCGCATT
ACAACAAGCGCTCGACCATCACCTCCAGGGAGATCCAGACGGCCGTGCGCCTGCTGCTGCCTGGGGAGTT
GGCCAAGCACGCCGTGTCCGAGGGTACTAAGGCCATCACCAAGTACACCAGCGCTAAGGATCCAGTGAGC
AAGGGCGAGGAGGATAACATGGCCATCATCAAGGAGTTCATGCGCTTCAAGGTGCACATGGAGGGCTCCG
TGAACGGCCACGAGTTCGAGATCGAGGGCGAGGGCGAGGGCCGCCCCTACGAGGGCACCCAGACCGCCAA
GCTGAAGGTGACCAAGGGTGGCCCCCTGCCCTTCGCCTGGGACATCCTGTCCCCTCAGTTCATGTACGGC
TCCAAGGCCTACGTGAAGCACCCCGCCGACATCCCCGACTACTTGAAGCTGTCCTTCCCCGAGGGCTTCA
AGTGGGAGCGCGTGATGAACTTCGAGGACGGCGGCGTGGTGACCGTGACCCAGGACTCCTCCCTGCAGGA
CGGCGAGTTCATCTACAAGGTGAAGCTGCGCGGCACCAACTTCCCCTCCGACGGCCCCGTAATGCAGAAG
AAGACCATGGGCTGGGAGGCCTCCTCCGAGCGGATGTACCCCGAGGACGGCGCCCTGAAGGGCGAGATCA
AGCAGAGGCTGAAGCTGAAGGACGGCGGCCACTACGACGCTGAGGTCAAGACCACCTACAAGGCCAAGAA
GCCCGTGCAGCTGCCCGGCGCCTACAACGTCAACATCAAGTTGGACATCACCTCCCACAACGAGGACTAC
ACCATCGTGGAACAGTACGAACGCGCCGAGGGCCGCCACTCCACCGGCGGCATGGACGAGCTGTACAAGG
TCGAGATCAGTCTGATTGCGGCGTTAGCGGTAGATCACGTTATCGGCATGGAAACCGTCATGCCGTGGAA
CCTGCCTGCCGATCTCGCCTGGTTTAAACGCAACACCTTAAATAAACCCGTGATTATGGGCCGCCATACC
TGGGAATCAATCGGTCGTCCGTTGCCAGGACGCAAAAATATTATCCTCAGCAGTCAACCGAGTACGGACG
ATCGCGTAACGTGGGTGAAGTCGGTGGATGAAGCCATCGCGGCGTGTGGTGACGTACCAGAAATCATGGT
TATTGGCGGCGGTCGCGTTTATGAACAGTTCTTGCCAAAAGCGCAAAAACTGTATCTGACGCATATCGAC
GCAGAAGTGGAAGGCGACACCCATTTCCCGGATTACGAGCCGGATGACTGGGAATCGGTATTCAGCGAAT
TCCACGATGCTGATGCGCAGAACTCTCACAGCTATTGCTTTGAGATTCTGGAGCGGCGATGAGCGGCCGC
GACTCTAGATCATAATCAGCCATACCACATTTGTAGAGGTTTTACTTGCTTTAAAAAACCTCCCACACCT
CCCCCTGAACCTGAAACATAAAATGAATGCAATTGTTGTTGTTAACATCGAGGGATCAAGCTTATCGATA
ATCAACCTCTGGATTACAAAATTTGTGAAAGATTGACTGGTATTCTTAACTATGTTGCTCCTTTTACGCT
ATGTGGATACGCTGCTTTAATGCCTTTGTATCATGCTATTGCTTCCCGTATGGCTTTCATTTTCTCCTCC
TTGTATAAATCCTGGTTGCTGTCTCTTTATGAGGAGTTGTGGCCCGTTGTCAGGCAACGTGGCGTGGTGT
GCACTGTGTTTGCTGACGCAACCCCCACTGGTTGGGGCATTGCCACCACCTGTCAGCTCCTTTCCGGGAC
TTTCGCTTTCCCCCTCCCTATTGCCACGGCGGAACTCATCGCCGCCTGCCTTGCCCGCTGCTGGACAGGG
GCTCGGCTGTTGGGCACTGACAATTCCGTGGTGTTGTCGGGGAAGCTGACGTCCTTTCCATGGCTGCTCG
CCTGTGTTGCCACCTGGATTCTGCGCGGGACGTCCTTCTGCTACGTCCCTTCGGCCCTCAATCCAGCGGA
CCTTCCTTCCCGCGGCCTGCTGCCGGCTCTGCGGCCTCTTCCGCGTCTTCGCCTTCGCCCTCAGACGAGT
CGGATCTCCCTTTGGGCCGCCTCCCCGCATCGATACCGTCGAGACCTAGAAAAACATGGAGCAATCACAA
GTAGCAATACAGCAGCTACCAATGCTGATTGTGCCTGGCTAGAAGCACAAGAGGAGGAGGAGGTGGGTTT
TCCAGTCACACCTCAGGTACCTTTAAGACCAATGACTTACAAGGCAGCTGTAGATCTTAGCCACTTTTTA
AAAGAAAAGGGGGGACTGGAAGGGCTAATTCACTCCCAACGAAGACAAGATATCCTTGATCTGTGGATCT
ACCACACACAAGGCTACTTCCCTGATTGGCAGAACTACACACCAGGGCCAGGGATCAGATATCCACTGAC
CTTTGGATGGTGCTACAAGCTAGTACCAGTTGAGCAAGAGAAGGTAGAAGAAGCCAATGAAGGAGAGAAC
ACCCGCTTGTTACACCCTGTGAGCCTGCATGGGATGGATGACCCGGAGAGAGAAGTATTAGAGTGGAGGT
TTGACAGCCGCCTAGCATTTCATCACATGGCCCGAGAGCTGCATCCGGACTGTACTGGGTCTCTCTGGTT
AGACCAGATCTGAGCCTGGGAGCTCTCTGGCTAACTAGGGAACCCACTGCTTAAGCCTCAATAAAGCTTG
CCTTGAGTGCTTCAAGTAGTGTGTGCCCGTCTGTTGTGTGACTCTGGTAACTAGAGATCCCTCAGACCCT
TTTAGTCAGTGTGGAAAATCTCTAGCAGGGCCCGTTTAAACCCGCTGATCAGCCTCGACTGTGCCTTCTA
GTTGCCAGCCATCTGTTGTTTGCCCCTCCCCCGTGCCTTCCTTGACCCTGGAAGGTGCCACTCCCACTGT
CCTTTCCTAATAAAATGAGGAAATTGCATCGCATTGTCTGAGTAGGTGTCATTCTATTCTGGGGGGTGGG
GTGGGGCAGGACAGCAAGGGGGAGGATTGGGAAGACAATAGCAGGCATGCTGGGGATGCGGTGGGCTCTA
TGGCTTCTGAGGCGGAAAGAACCAGCTGGGGCTCTAGGGGGTATCCCC
[124 nt withheld, positions 4529-4652]
C
[91 nt withheld, positions 4654-4744]
A
[49 nt withheld, positions 4746-4794]
CCTTTGACGTTGGAGTCCACGTTCTTT
[37 nt withheld, positions 4822-4858]
ACCCTATCTCGGTCTATTCTTTTGATTTATAAGGGATTTTGCCGATTTCGGCCTATTGGTTAAAAAATGA
GCTGATTTAACAAAAATTTAACGCGAATTAATTCTGTGGAATGTGTGTCAGTTAGGGTGTGGAAAGTCCC
CAGGCTCCCCAGCAGGCAGAAGTATGCAAAGCATGCATCTCAATTAGTCAGCAACCAGGTGTGGAAAGTC
CCCAGGCTCCCCAGCAGGCAGAAGTATGCAAAGCATGCATCTCAATTAGTCAGCAACCATAGTCCCGCCC
CTAACTCCGCCCATCCCGCCCCTAACTCCGCCCAGTTCCGCCCATTCTCCGCCCCATGGCTGACTAATTT
TTTTTATTTATGCAGAGGCCGAGGCCGCCTCTGCCTCTGAGCTATTCCAGAAGTAGTGAGGAGGCTTTTT
TGGAGGCCTAGGCTTTTGCAAAAAGCTCCCGGGAGCTTGTATATCCATTTTCGGATCTGATCAGCACGTG
TTGACAATTAATCATCGGCATAGTATATCGGCATAGTATAATACGACAAGGTGAGGAACTAAACCATGGC
CAAGTTGACCAGTGCCGTTCCGGTGCTCACCGCGCGCGACGTCGCCGGAGCGGTCGAGTTCTGGACCGAC
CGGCTCGGGTTCTCCCGGGACTTCGTGGAGGACGACTTCGCCGGTGTGGTCCGGGACGACGTGACCCTGT
TCATCAGCGCGGTCCAGGACCAGGTGGTGCCGGACAACACCCTGGCCTGGGTGTGGGTGCGCGGCCTGGA
CGAGCTGTACGCCGAGTGGTCGGAGGTCGTGTCCACGAACTTCCGGGACGCCTCCGGGCCGGCCATGACC
GAGATCGGCGAGCAGCCGTGGGGGCGGGAGTTCGCCCTGCGCGACCCGGCCGGCAACTGCGTGCACTTCG
TGGCCGAGGAGCAGGACTGACACGTGCTACGAGATTTCGATTCCACCGCCGCCTTCTATGAAAGGTTGGG
CTTCGGAATCGTTTTCCGGGACGCCGGCTGGATGATCCTCCAGCGCGGGGATCTCATGCTGGAGTTCTTC
GCCCACCCCAACTTGTTTATTGCAGCTTATAATGGTTACAAATAAAGCAATAGCATCACAAATTTCACAA
ATAAAGCATTTTTTTCACTGCATTCTAGTTGTGGTTTGTCCAAACTCATCAATGTATCTTATCATGTCTG
TATACCGTCGACCTCTAGCTAGAGCTTGGCGTAATCATGGTCATAGCTGTTTCCTGTGTGAAATTGTTAT
CCGCTCACAATTCCACACAACATACGAGCCGGAAGCATAAAGTGTAAAGCCTGGGGTGCCTAATGAGTGA
GCTAACTCACATTAATTGCGTTGCGCTCACTGCCCGCTTTCCAGTCGGGAAACCTGTCGTGCCAGCTGCA
TTAATGAATCGGCCAACGCGCGGGGAGAGGCGGTTTGCGTATTGGGCGCTCTTCCGCTTCCTCGCTCACT
GACTCGCTGCGCTCGGTCGTTCGGCTGCGGCGAGCGGTATCAGCTCACTCAAAGGCGGTAATACGGTTAT
CCACAGAATCAGGGGATAACGCAGGAAAGAACATGTGAGCAAAAGGCCAGCAAAAGGCCAGGAACCGTAA
AAAGGCCGCGTTGCTGGCGTTTTTCCATAGGCTCCGCCCCCCTGACGAGCATCACAAAAATCGACGCTCA
AGTCAGAGGTGGCGAAACCCGACAGGACTATAAAGATACCAGGCGTTTCCCCCTGGAAGCTCCCTCGTGC
GCTCTCCTGTTCCGACCCTGCCGCTTACCGGATACCTGTCCGCCTTTCTCCCTTCGGGAAGCGTGGCGCT
TTCTCATAGCTCACGCTGTAGGTATCTCAGTTCGGTGTAGGTCGTTCGCTCCAAGCTGGGCTGTGTGCAC
GAACCCCCCGTTCAGCCCGACCGCTGCGCCTTATCCGGTAACTATCGTCTTGAGTCCAACCCGGTAAGAC
ACGACTTATCGCCACTGGCAGCAGCCACTGGTAACAGGATTAGCAGAGCGAGGTATGTAGGCGGTGCTAC
AGAGTTCTTGAAGTGGTGGCCTAACTACGGCTACACTAGAAGAACAGTATTTGGTATCTGCGCTCTGCTG
AAGCCAGTTACCTTCGGAAAAAGAGTTGGTAGCTCTTGATCCGGCAAACAAACCACCGCTGGTAGCGGTG
GTTTTTTTGTTTGCAAGCAGCAGATTACGCGCAGAAAAAAAGGATCTCAAGAAGATCCTTTGATCTTTTC
TACGGGGTCTGACGCTCAGTGGAACGAAAACTCACGTTAAGGGATTTTGGTCATGAGATTATCAAAAAGG
ATCTTCACCTAGATCCTTTTAAATTAAAAATGAAGTTTTAAATCAATCTAAAGTATATATGAGTAAACTT
GGTCTGACAGTTACCAATGCTTAATCAGTGAGGCACCTATCTCAGCGATCTGTCTATTTCGTTCATCCAT
AGTTGCCTGACTCCCCGTCGTGTAGATAACTACGATACGGGAGGGCTTACCATCTGGCCCCAGTGCTGCA
ATGATACCGCGAGACCCACGCTCACCGGCTCCAGATTTATCAGCAATAAACCAGCCAGCCGGAAGGGCCG
AGCGCAGAAGTGGTCCTGCAACTTTATCCGCCTCCATCCAGTCTATTAATTGTTGCCGGGAAGCTAGAGT
AAGTAGTTCGCCAGTTAATAGTTTGCGCAACGTTGTTGCCATTGCTACAGGCATCGTGGTGTCACGCTCG
TCGTTTGGTATGGCTTCATTCAGCTCCGGTTCCCAACGATCAAGGCGAGTTACATGATCCCCCATGTTGT
GCAAAAAAGCGGTTAGCTCCTTCGGTCCTCCGATCGTTGTCAGAAGTAAGTTGGCCGCAGTGTTATCACT
CATGGTTATGGCAGCACTGCATAATTCTCTTACTGTCATGCCATCCGTAAGATGCTTTTCTGTGACTGGT
GAGTACTCAACCAAGTCATTCTGAGAATAGTGTATGCGGCGACCGAGTTGCTCTTGCCCGGCGTCAATAC
GGGATAATACCGCGCCACATAGCAGAACTTTAAAAGTGCTCATCATTGGAAAACGTTCTTCGGGGCGAAA
ACTCTCAAGGATCTTACCGCTGTTGAGATCCAGTTCGATGTAACCCACTCGTGCACCCAACTGATCTTCA
GCATCTTTTACTTTCACCAGCGTTTCTGGGTGAGCAAAAACAGGAAGGCAAAATGCCGCAAAAAAGGGAA
TAAGGGCGACACGGAAATGTTGAATACTCATACTCTTCCTTTTTCAATATTATTGAAGCATTTATCAGGG
TTATTGTCTCATGAGCGGATACATATTTGAATGTATTTAGAAAAATAAACAAATAGGGGTTCCGCGCACA
TTTCCCCGAAAAGTGCCACCTGACGTCGACGGATCGGGAGATCTCCCGATCCCCTATGGTGCACTCTCAG
TACAATCTGCTCTGATGCCGCATAGTTAAGCCAGTATCTGCTCCCTGCTTGTGTGTTGGAGGTCGCTGAG
TAGTGCGCGAGCAAAATTTAAGCTACAACAAGGCAAGGCTTGACCGACAATTGCATGAAGAATCTGCTTA
GGGTTAGGCGTTTTGCGCTGCTTCGCGATGTACGGGCCAGATATACGCGTTGACATTGATTATTGACTAG
TTATTAATAGTAATCAATTACGGGGTCATTAGTTCATAGCCCATATATGGAGTTCCGCGTTACATAACTT
ACGGTAAATGGCCCGCCTGGCTGACCGCCCAACGACCCCCGCCCATTGACGTCAATAATGACGTATGTTC
CCATAGTAACGCCAATAGGGACTTTCCATTGACGTCAATGGGTGGAGTATTTACGGTAAACTGCCCACTT
GGCAGTACATCAAGTGTATCATATGCCAAGTACGCCCCCTATTGACGTCAATGACGGTAAATGGCCCGCC
TGGCATTATGCCCAGTACATGACCTTATGGGACTTTCCTACTTGGCAGTACATCTACGTATTAGTCATCG
CTATTACCATGGTGATGCGGTTTTGGCAGTACATCAATGGGCGTGGATAGCGGTTTGACTCACGGGGATT
TCCAAGTCTCCACCCCATTGACGTCAATGGGAGTTTGTTTTGGCACCAAAATCAACGGGACTTTCCAAAA
TGTCGTAACAACTCCGCCCCATTGACGCAAATGGGCGGTAGGCGTGTACGGTGGGAGGTCTATATAAGCA
GCGCGTTTTGCCTGTACTGGGTCTCTCTGGTTAGACCAGATCTGAGCCTGGGAGCTCTCTGGCTAACTAG
GGAACCCACTGCTTAAGCCTCAATAAAGCTTGCCTTGAGTGCTTCAAGTAGTGTGTGCCCGTCTGTTGTG
TGACTCTGGTAACTAGAGATCCCTCAGACCCTTTTAGTCAGTGTGGAAAATCTCTAGCAGTGGCGCCCGA
ACAGGGACTTGAAAGCGAAAGGGAAACCAGAGGAGCTCTCTCGACGCAGGACTCGGCTTGCTGAAGCGCG
CACGGCAAGAGGCGAGGGGCGGCGACTGGTGAGTACGCCAAAAATTTTGACTAGCGGAGGCTAGAAGGAG
AGAGATGGGTGCGAGAGCGTCAGTATTAAGCGGGGGAGAATTAGATCGCGATGGGAAAAAATTCGGTTAA
GGCCAGGGGGAAAGAAAAAATATAAATTAAAACATATAGTATGGGCAAGCAGGGAGCTAGAACGATTCGC
AGTTAATCCTGGCCTGTTAGAAACATCAGAAGGCTGTAGACAAATACTGGGACAGCTACAACCATCCCTT
CAGACAGGATCAGAAGAACTTAGATCATTATATAATACAGTAGCAACCCTCTATTGTGTGCATCAAAGGA
TAGAGATAAAAGACACCAAGGAAGCTTTAGACAAGATAGAGGAAGAGCAAAACAAAAGTAAGACCACCGC
ACAGCAAGGGCCGCTGATCTTCAGACCTGGAGGAGGAGATATGAGGGACAATTGGAGAAGTGAATTATAT
AAATATAAAGTAGTAAAAATTGAACCATTAGGAGTAGCACCCACCAAGGCAAAGAGAAGAGTGGTGCAGA
GAGAAAAAAGAGCAGTGGGAATAGGAGCTTTGTTCCTTGGGTTCTTGGGAGCAGCAGGAAGCACTATGGG
CGCAGCGTCAATGACGCTGACGGTACAGGCCAGACAATTATTGTCTGGTATAGTGCAGCAGCAGAACAAT
TTGCTGAGGGCTATTGAGGCGCAACAGCATCTGTTGCAACTCACAGTCTGGGGCATCAAGCAGCTCCAGG
CAAGAATCCTGGCTGTGGAAAGATACCTAAAGGATCAACAGCTCCTGGGGATTTGGGGTTGCTCTGGAAA
ACTCATTTGCACCACTGCTGTGCCTTGGAATGCTAGTTGGAGTAATAAATCTCTGGAACAGATTTGGAAT
CACACGACCTGGATGGAGTGGGACAGAGAAATTAACAATTACACAAGCTTAATACACTCCTTAATTGAAG
AATCGCAAAACCAGCAAGAAAAGAATGAACAAGAATTATTGGAATTAGATAAATGGGCAAGTTTGTGGAA
TTGGTTTAACATAACAAATTGGCTGTGGTATATAAAATTATTCATAATGATAGTAGGAGGCTTGGTAGGT
TTAAGAATAGTTTTTGCTGTACTTTCTATAGTGAATAGAGTTAGGCAGGGATATTCACCATTATCGTTTC
AGACCCACCTCCCAACCCCGAGGGGACCCGACAGGCCCGAAGGAATAGAAGAAGAAGGTGGAGAGAGAGA
CAGAGACAGATCCATTCGATTAGTGAACGGATCTACAAATGGCAGTATTCATCCACAATTTTAAAAGAAA
AGGGGGGATTGGGGGGTACAGTGCAGGGGAAAGAATAGTAGACATAATAGCAACAGACATACAAACTAAA
GAATTACAAAAACAAATTACAAAAATTCAAAATTTTCGGGTTTATTACAGGGACAGCAGAAATTCACTTT
GAATTAATTCAAGCTTCGTGA
Features (pLannotate 1.2.2; 33 found; start..end, strand, type, name):
      1..1163    +  promoter       EF-1α promoter: strong constitutive promoter for human elongation factor EF-1α
   1177..1216    +  misc_feature   MCS (fragment): multiple cloning site
   1221..1598    +  CDS            H2B: human histone H2B; HIST1H2BJ
   1605..2309    +  CDS            mCherry: mCherry is a basic (constitutively fluorescent) red fluorescent protein published in 2004, derived from Discosoma sp.. It is reported to be a very rapidly-maturing monomer with low acid sensitivity.
   2315..2788    +  CDS            ecDHFR: E. coli dihydrofolate reductase; folA
   2808..2891    +  CDS            large T antigen (fragment): large T antigen from SV40 (simian virus 40)
   2940..3528    +  misc_feature   WPRE: woodchuck hepatitis virus posttranscriptional regulatory element
   3453..4040    +  CDS            nef: NEF_HV112 - Experimental evidence at protein level: Swiss-Prot protein existence level 1. Extracellular Nef protein targets CD4(+) T-lymphocytes for apoptosis by interacting with CXCR4 surface receptors. From Human immunodeficiency virus type 1 group M subtype B (isolate PCV12) (HIV-1).
   4047..4227    +  LTR            5' LTR (truncated): truncated 5' long terminal repeat (LTR) from HIV-1
   4259..4483    +  polyA_signal   bGH poly(A) signal: bovine growth hormone polyadenylation signal
   4487..4508    +  promoter       SV40 promoter (fragment): SV40 enhancer and early promoter
   4529..4957    +  rep_origin     f1 ori (sequence partly withheld): f1 bacteriophage origin of replication; arrow indicates direction of (+) strand synthesis
   4971..5300    +  promoter       SV40 promoter: SV40 enhancer and early promoter
   5348..5395    +  promoter       EM7 promoter: synthetic bacterial promoter&nbsp
   5414..5788    +  CDS            BleoR: antibiotic-binding protein; Sh ble from Streptoalloteichus hindustanus; confers resistance to bleomycin, phleomycin, and Zeocin™
   5798..5923    +  CDS            ble (fragment): BLE_KLEPN - Experimental evidence at protein level: Swiss-Prot protein existence level 1. Binding protein with a strong affinity to the bleomycin family of antibiotics. Binds to CL990; an antimitotic-antibiotic compound. From Klebsiella pneumoniae.
   5918..6039    +  polyA_signal   SV40 poly(A) signal: SV40 polyadenylation signal
   6110..6132    -  protein_bind   lac operator (fragment): The lac repressor binds to the lac operator to inhibit transcription in E. coli. This inhibition can be relieved by adding lactose or isopropyl-β-D-thiogalactopyranoside (IPTG). lac repressor encoded by lacI
   6136..6166    -  promoter       lac promoter: promoter for the E. coli lac operon
   6181..6202    -  protein_bind   CAP binding site: CAP binding activates transcription in the presence of cAMP. E. coli catabolite activator protein
   6215..6307    -  CDS            lacI (fragment): lac repressor; lacI; The lac repressor binds to the lac operator to inhibit transcription in E. coli. This inhibition can be relieved by adding lactose or isopropyl-β-D-thiogalactopyranoside (IPTG).
   6490..7078    -  rep_origin     ori: high-copy-number ColE1/pMB1/pBR322/pUC origin of replication
   7249..8109    -  CDS            AmpR: β-lactamase; bla; confers resistance to ampicillin, carbenicillin, and related antibiotics
   8110..8214    -  promoter       AmpR promoter: bla
   8273..8325    -  misc_feature   bom (fragment): basis of mobility region from pBR322
   8480..8859    +  enhancer       CMV enhancer: human cytomegalovirus immediate early enhancer
   8860..9059    +  promoter       CMV promoter: human cytomegalovirus (CMV) immediate early promoter
   9077..9257    +  LTR            5' LTR (truncated): truncated 5' long terminal repeat (LTR) from HIV-1
   9304..9429    +  misc_feature   HIV-1 Ψ: packaging signal of human immunodeficiency virus type 1
   9413..9751    +  CDS            HIV-1 gag (fragment): gag protein from human immunodeficiency virus 1; gag
   9921..10154   +  misc_feature   RRE: The Rev response element (RRE) of HIV-1 allows for Rev-dependent mRNA export from the nucleus to the cytoplasm.
  10531..10631   +  CDS            Rev (fragment): human immunodeficiency virus 1 (HIV-1) Rev protein; rev; enhances nuclear export of unspliced and incompletely spliced viral mRNAs
  10657..10774   +  misc_feature   cPPT/CTS: central polypurine tract and central termination sequence of HIV-1
