[The description below was written by a language model from this plasmid's Addgene catalogue record and pLannotate feature annotations shown in this document.]
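Description:
TOP-H2B-mCherry-DD is a lentiviral mammalian expression plasmid built on the CSII-EF-MCS backbone and designed as a fluorescent reporter for translation of 5'TOP mRNAs. It is propagated in E. coli through a high-copy ColE1/pUC-type origin with ampicillin selection. The backbone also carries an f1 origin and an SV40/EM7-driven bleomycin/Zeocin resistance cassette, which lies outside the LTR-flanked region and so would not be packaged. The viral portion is a typical HIV-1-derived transfer vector. A CMV enhancer/promoter is fused to a truncated 5' LTR to drive genomic RNA production in packaging cells. This is followed by the Ψ packaging signal with a gag fragment, the RRE for Rev-dependent export, and the cPPT/CTS. WPRE, a truncated downstream LTR and a bGH polyadenylation signal sit after the payload.

The payload is a single fusion reading frame of human histone H2B, mCherry and E. coli dihydrofolate reductase (ecDHFR), placed downstream of the annotated EF-1α promoter. A short SV40 large T antigen fragment follows the fusion and may be a nuclear localisation signal, though the record does not say. H2B concentrates the red signal on chromatin in the nucleus, which simplifies single-cell imaging. The "DD" in the name most likely refers to the ecDHFR moiety acting as a destabilising domain. Such domains cause the fusion to be degraded until a stabilising ligand is added, so that fluorescence accumulating afterwards reflects newly made protein. The feature table does not annotate a distinct TOP element, so its exact origin and position are not stated. EF-1α is itself a TOP mRNA gene, and the motif may come from that promoter and leader region. The construct is used to follow dynamic changes in TOP mRNA translation rates in individual living cells.
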