Addgene plasmid #96894: TOP-H2B-mCherry-DD
Purpose: Reporter to monitor translation of 5'TOP mRNA
Depositing lab: Tobias Meyer. Depositing organization: Stanford University. Publication: Parallel measurement of dynamic changes in translation rates in single cells. Han K, Jaimovich A, Dey G, Ruggero D, Meyuhas O, Sonenberg N, Meyer T. Nat Methods. 2014 Jan;11(1):86-93. doi: 10.1038/nmeth.2729. Epub 2013 Nov 10. PubMed 24213167.
Backbone
  Vector backbone: CSII-EF-MCS
  Vector type: Mammalian Expression, Lentiviral
Growth in bacteria
  Bacterial resistance: Ampicillin, 100 μg/mL
  Growth temperature: 37°C
  Growth strain: NEB Stable
  Copy number: Unknown
Gene/Insert
  Gene/Insert name: TOP-H2B-mCherry-DD
Terms and licenses: Academic/Nonprofit Terms; Industry Terms: Not Available to Industry
How to cite: TOP-H2B-mCherry-DD was a gift from Tobias Meyer (Addgene plasmid # 96894 ; http://n2t.net/addgene:96894 ; RRID:Addgene_96894)
